Addgene plasmid #148025: pnEA-NpM-DmCup_325-376-GB1_Y
Purpose: Bacterial Expression of DmCup_325-376
Depositing lab: Elisa Izaurralde. Depositing organization: Max Planck Institute for Developmental Biology. Publication: 4E-BPs require non-canonical 4E-binding motifs and a lateral surface of eIF4E to repress translation. Igreja C, Peter D, Weiler C, Izaurralde E. Nat Commun. 2014 Sep 2;5:4790. doi: 10.1038/ncomms5790. PubMed 25179781.
Backbone
  Vector backbone: Unknown
  Vector type: Bacterial Expression
Growth in bacteria
  Bacterial resistance: Ampicillin, 100 μg/mL
  Growth temperature: 37°C
  Growth strain: DH5alpha
  Copy number: Low Copy
Gene/Insert
  Gene/Insert name: DmCup_325-376
  Species: D. melanogaster (fly)
  Entrez Gene: cup (a.k.a. Dmel_CG11181, CG11181, CUP, Cup, DmCup, Dmel\CG11181, fs(1)cup, fs(2)cup, i239)
  Cloning method: Unknown
Terms and licenses: Academic/Nonprofit Terms; Industry Terms: Not Available to Industry
Depositor comments: ATTENTION: new reference, that is NOT the same reference as our full length clone has. NCBI:NM_078769.3 (length AA 1117) Plasmids from this collection were made available to the research community and donated after the lab closed. Please note that the sequence provided by the depositing laboratory may be theoretical/predicted or based on Sanger sequencing results. There may be discrepancies between sequencing results obtained by Addgene and the depositor sequence. If an Addgene verified sequence is not available, please contact before placing your order to request that our lab fully sequence the plasmid.
How to cite: pnEA-NpM-DmCup_325-376-GB1_Y was a gift from Elisa Izaurralde (Addgene plasmid # 148025 ; http://n2t.net/addgene:148025 ; RRID:Addgene_148025)
