[The description below was written by a language model from this plasmid's Addgene catalogue record and pLannotate feature annotations shown in this document.]
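Description:
pnEA-NpM-DmCup_325-376-GB1_Y is a 7,083 nt bacterial expression plasmid for producing a short fragment of the Drosophila melanogaster protein Cup (residues 325–376) in E. coli. The catalogue lists the backbone as unknown, but the annotated features show a pBR322-type architecture. It carries a ColE1/pMB1 origin together with the bom mobility region and the rop gene, which restrains copy number and fits the low-copy designation. Selection is by ampicillin through β-lactamase expressed from its own promoter. Only disrupted fragments of the tetracycline resistance gene and its promoter remain, so tetracycline selection is not expected to work.

The expression cassette is a T7 system. A T7 promoter is followed by a lac operator and the phage T7 gene 10 ribosome binding site, and a plasmid-borne lacI gene keeps transcription repressed until IPTG is added. A host supplying T7 RNA polymerase would be needed for expression. The open reading frame encodes an N-terminal maltose binding protein lacking its signal sequence, so the fusion stays cytosolic, followed by the Cup fragment and a C-terminal GB1 domain from streptococcal protein G. A short match to a T7 gene 10B-derived solubility tag is annotated just before the T7 terminator. Flanking a small peptide with MBP and GB1 is a common way to improve solubility, stability and handling. Any protease cleavage sites in the linkers are not annotated.

Cup is an eIF4E-binding protein that represses translation of target mRNAs. The associated study examined how 4E-BPs engage eIF4E, so this construct likely served to make recombinant Cup peptide for binding or structural work. The depositor notes that residue numbering follows a different reference sequence from the one used for their full-length clone, and that the supplied sequence may be theoretical.
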