Features (pLannotate 1.2.2; 21 found; start..end, strand, type, name):
    104..208     +  promoter       AmpR promoter: bla
    209..1069    +  CDS            AmpR: β-lactamase; bla; confers resistance to ampicillin, carbenicillin, and related antibiotics
   1240..1828    +  rep_origin     ori: high-copy-number ColE1/pMB1/pBR322/pUC origin of replication
   2014..2156    -  misc_feature   bom: basis of mobility region from pBR322
   2258..2449    -  CDS            rop: Rop protein, which maintains plasmids at low copy number; rop
   2466..2846    +  CDS            YPB1_ECOLX: Protein predicted: Swiss-Prot protein existence level 4. From Escherichia coli.
   3088..3712    -  CDS            TcR (fragment): tetracycline efflux protein; tet; confers resistance to tetracycline
   3727..3748    -  protein_bind   CAP binding site: CAP binding activates transcription in the presence of cAMP. E. coli catabolite activator protein
   3761..4843    -  CDS            lacI: lac repressor; lacI; The lac repressor binds to the lac operator to inhibit transcription in E. coli. This inhibition can be relieved by adding lactose or isopropyl-β-D-thiogalactopyranoside (IPTG).
   4844..4921    -  promoter       lacI promoter: lacI
   4929..5208    -  CDS            TcR (fragment): tetracycline efflux protein; tet; confers resistance to tetracycline
   5230..5248    +  promoter       T7 promoter: promoter for bacteriophage T7 RNA polymerase
   5249..5273    +  protein_bind   lac operator: The lac repressor binds to the lac operator to inhibit transcription in E. coli. This inhibition can be relieved by adding lactose or isopropyl-β-D-thiogalactopyranoside (IPTG). lac repressor encoded by lacI
   5288..5310    +  RBS            RBS: efficient ribosome binding site from bacteriophage T7 gene 10 (Olins and Rangwala, 1989)
   5321..6417    +  CDS            MBP (fragment): maltose binding protein from E. coli; malE (mutated); This version of the gene does not encode a signal sequence, so MBP will remain in the cytosol.
   6463..6621    +  CDS            cup (fragment): CUP_DROME - Also known as fs(2)cup. Experimental evidence at protein level: Swiss-Prot protein existence level 1. Adapter protein that plays a central role in localization of transcripts in the oocyte and in young embryos (PubMed:9118812). Maintains RNA targets in a repressed state by promoting their deadenylation and protects deadenylated mRNAs from further degradation (PubMed:21937713). Binds to and recruits eIF-4E to the 3'-UTR of some mRNA targets which prevents interaction between eIF4E1 and eIF4G (PubMed:14685270, PubMed:15465908, PubMed:21081899). This may contribute to translational re
   6631..6788    +  CDS            GB1 (fragment): B1 domain of Streptococcal protein G effective as a solubilizing fusion partner (Cheng and Patel, 2004)
   6793..6816    +  CDS            SET1 (fragment): solubility-enhancement tag derived from T7 phage gene 10B
   6824..6871    +  terminator     T7 terminator: transcription terminator for bacteriophage T7 RNA polymerase
   6894..6998    -  CDS            TcR (fragment): tetracycline efflux protein; tet; confers resistance to tetracycline
   7046..7074    -  promoter       tet promoter: E. coli promoter for tetracycline efflux protein gene
>Addgene plasmid #148025 | pnEA-NpM-DmCup_325-376-GB1_Y | depositor full sequence | sequence record 290472 | Full Sequence
TTCTTGAAGACGAAAGGGCCTCGTGATACGCCTATTTTTATAGGTTAATGTCATGATAATAATGGTTTCT
TAGACGTCAGGTGGCACTTTTCGGGGAAATGTGCGCGGAACCCCTATTTGTTTATTTTTCTAAATACATT
CAAATATGTATCCGCTCATGAGACAATAACCCTGATAAATGCTTCAATAATATTGAAAAAGGAAGAGTAT
GAGTATTCAACATTTCCGTGTCGCCCTTATTCCCTTTTTTGCGGCATTTTGCCTTCCTGTTTTTGCTCAC
CCAGAAACGCTGGTGAAAGTAAAAGATGCTGAAGATCAGTTGGGTGCACGAGTGGGTTACATCGAACTGG
ATCTCAACAGCGGTAAGATCCTTGAGAGTTTTCGCCCCGAAGAACGTTTTCCAATGATGAGCACTTTTAA
AGTTCTGCTATGTGGCGCGGTATTATCCCGTGTTGACGCCGGGCAAGAGCAACTCGGTCGCCGCATACAC
TATTCTCAGAATGACTTGGTTGAGTACTCACCAGTCACAGAAAAGCATCTTACGGATGGCATGACAGTAA
GAGAATTATGCAGTGCTGCCATAACCATGAGTGATAACACTGCGGCCAACTTACTTCTGACAACGATCGG
AGGACCGAAGGAGCTAACCGCTTTTTTGCACAACATGGGGGATCATGTAACTCGCCTTGATCGTTGGGAA
CCGGAGCTGAATGAAGCCATACCAAACGACGAGCGTGACACCACGATGCCTGCAGCAATGGCAACAACGT
TGCGCAAACTATTAACTGGCGAACTACTTACTCTAGCTTCCCGGCAACAATTAATAGACTGGATGGAGGC
GGATAAAGTTGCAGGACCACTTCTGCGCTCGGCCCTTCCGGCTGGCTGGTTTATTGCTGATAAATCTGGA
GCCGGTGAGCGTGGGTCTCGCGGTATCATTGCAGCACTGGGGCCAGATGGTAAGCCCTCCCGTATCGTAG
TTATCTACACGACGGGGAGTCAGGCAACTATGGATGAACGAAATAGACAGATCGCTGAGATAGGTGCCTC
ACTGATTAAGCATTGGTAACTGTCAGACCAAGTTTACTCATATATACTTTAGATTGATTTAAAACTTCAT
TTTTAATTTAAAAGGATCTAGGTGAAGATCCTTTTTGATAATCTCATGACCAAAATCCCTTAACGTGAGT
TTTCGTTCCACTGAGCGTCAGACCCCGTAGAAAAGATCAAAGGATCTTCTTGAGATCCTTTTTTTCTGCG
CGTAATCTGCTGCTTGCAAACAAAAAAACCACCGCTACCAGCGGTGGTTTGTTTGCCGGATCAAGAGCTA
CCAACTCTTTTTCCGAAGGTAACTGGCTTCAGCAGAGCGCAGATACCAAATACTGTCCTTCTAGTGTAGC
CGTAGTTAGGCCACCACTTCAAGAACTCTGTAGCACCGCCTACATACCTCGCTCTGCTAATCCTGTTACC
AGTGGCTGCTGCCAGTGGCGATAAGTCGTGTCTTACCGGGTTGGACTCAAGACGATAGTTACCGGATAAG
GCGCAGCGGTCGGGCTGAACGGGGGGTTCGTGCACACAGCCCAGCTTGGAGCGAACGACCTACACCGAAC
TGAGATACCTACAGCGTGAGCTATGAGAAAGCGCCACGCTTCCCGAAGGGAGAAAGGCGGACAGGTATCC
GGTAAGCGGCAGGGTCGGAACAGGAGAGCGCACGAGGGAGCTTCCAGGGGGAAACGCCTGGTATCTTTAT
AGTCCTGTCGGGTTTCGCCACCTCTGACTTGAGCGTCGATTTTTGTGATGCTCGTCAGGGGGGCGGAGCC
TATGGAAAAACGCCAGCAACGCGGCCTTTTTACGGTTCCTGGCCTTTTGCTGGCCTTTTGCTCACATGTT
CTTTCCTGCGTTATCCCCTGATTCTGTGGATAACCGTATTACCGCCTTTGAGTGAGCTGATACCGCTCGC
CGCAGCCGAACGACCGAGCGCAGCGAGTCAGTGAGCGAGGAAGCGGAAGAGCGCCTGATGCGGTATTTTC
TCCTTACGCATCTGTGCGGTATTTCACACCGCATATATGGTGCACTCTCAGTACAATCTGCTCTGATGCC
GCATAGTTAAGCCAGTATACACTCCGCTATCGCTACGTGACTGGGTCATGGCTGCGCCCCGACACCCGCC
AACACCCGCTGACGCGCCCTGACGGGCTTGTCTGCTCCCGGCATCCGCTTACAGACAAGCTGTGACCGTC
TCCGGGAGCTGCATGTGTCAGAGGTTTTCACCGTCATCACCGAAACGCGCGAGGCAGCTGCGGTAAAGCT
CATCAGCGTGGTCGTGAAGCGATTCACAGATGTCTGCCTGTTCATCCGCGTCCAGCTCGTTGAGTTTCTC
CAGAAGCGTTAATGTCTGGCTTCTGATAAAGCGGGCCATGTTAAGGGCGGTTTTTTCCTGTTTGGTCACT
GATGCCTCCGTGTAAGGGGGATTTCTGTTCATGGGGGTAATGATACCGATGAAACGAGAGAGGATGCTCA
CGATACGGGTTACTGATGATGAACATGCCCGGTTACTGGAACGTTGTGAGGGTAAACAACTGGCGGTATG
GATGCGGCGGGACCAGAGAAAAATCACTCAGGGTCAATGCCAGCGCTTCGTTAATACAGATGTAGGTGTT
CCACAGGGTAGCCAGCAGCATCCTGCGATGCAGATCCGGAACATAATGGTGCAGGGCGCTGACTTCCGCG
TTTCCAGACTTTACGAAACACGGAAACCGAAGACCATTCATGTTGTTGCTCAGGTCGCAGACGTTTTGCA
GCAGCAGTCGCTTCACGTTCGCTCGCGTATCGGTGATTCATTCTGCTAACCAGTAAGGCAACCCCGCCAG
CCTAGCCGGGTCCTCAACGACAGGAGCACGATCATGCGCACCCGTGGCCAGGACCCAACGCTGCCCGAGA
TGCGCCGCGTGCGGCTGCTGGAGATGGCGGACGCGATGGATATGTTCTGCCAAGGGTTGGTTTGCGCATT
CACAGTTCTCCGCAAGAATTGATTGGCTCCAATTCTTGGAGTGGTGAATCCGTTAGCGAGGTGCCGCCGG
CTTCCATTCAGGTCGAGGTGGCCCGGCTCCATGCACCGCGACGCAACGCGGGGAGGCAGACAAGGTATAG
GGCGGCGCCTACAATCCATGCCAACCCGTTCCATGTGCTCGCCGAGGCGGCATAAATCGCCGTGACGATC
AGCGGTCCAGTGATCGAAGTTAGGCTGGTAAGAGCCGCGAGCGATCCTTGAAGCTGTCCCTGATGGTCGT
CATCTACCTGCCTGGACAGCATGGCCTGCAACGCGGGCATCCCGATGCCGCCGGAAGCGAGAAGAATCAT
AATGGGGAAGGCCATCCAGCCTCGCGTCGCGAACGCCAGCAAGACGTAGCCCAGCGCGTCGGCCGCCATG
CCGGCGATAATGGCCTGCTTCTCGCCGAAACGTTTGGTGGCGGGACCAGTGACGAAGGCTTGAGCGAGGG
CGTGCAAGATTCCGAATACCGCAAGCGACAGGCCGATCATCGTCGCGCTCCAGCGAAAGCGGTCCTCGCC
GAAAATGACCCAGAGCGCTGCCGGCACCTGTCCTACGAGTTGCATGATAAAGAAGACAGTCATAAGTGCG
GCGACGATAGTCATGCCCCGCGCCCACCGGAAGGAGCTGACTGGGTTGAAGGCTCTCAAGGGCATCGGTC
GAGATCCCGGTGCCTAATGAGTGAGCTAACTTACATTAATTGCGTTGCGCTCACTGCCCGCTTTCCAGTC
GGGAAACCTGTCGTGCCAGCTGCATTAATGAATCGGCCAACGCGCGGGGAGAGGCGGTTTGCGTATTGGG
CGCCAGGGTGGTTTTTCTTTTCACCAGTGAGACGGGCAACAGCTGATTGCCCTTCACCGCCTGGCCCTGA
GAGAGTTGCAGCAAGCGGTCCACGCTGGTTTGCCCCAGCAGGCGAAAATCCTGTTTGATGGTGGTTAACG
GCGGGATATAACATGAGCTGTCTTCGGTATCGTCGTATCCCACTACCGAGATATCCGCACCAACGCGCAG
CCCGGACTCGGTAATGGCGCGCATTGCGCCCAGCGCCATCTGATCGTTGGCAACCAGCATCGCAGTGGGA
ACGATGCCCTCATTCAGCATTTGCATGGTTTGTTGAAAACCGGACATGGCACTCCAGTCGCCTTCCCGTT
CCGCTATCGGCTGAATTTGATTGCGAGTGAGATATTTATGCCAGCCAGCCAGACGCAGACGCGCCGAGAC
AGAACTTAATGGGCCCGCTAACAGCGCGATTTGCTGGTGACCCAATGCGACCAGATGCTCCACGCCCAGT
CGCGTACCGTCTTCATGGGAGAAAATAATACTGTTGATGGGTGTCTGGTCAGAGACATCAAGAAATAACG
CCGGAACATTAGTGCAGGCAGCTTCCACAGCAATGGCATCCTGGTCATCCAGCGGATAGTTAATGATCAG
CCCACTGACGCGTTGCGCGAGAAGATTGTGCACCGCCGCTTTACAGGCTTCGACGCCGCTTCGTTCTACC
ATCGACACCACCACGCTGGCACCCAGTTGATCGGCGCGAGATTTAATCGCCGCGACAATTTGCGACGGCG
CGTGCAGGGCCAGACTGGAGGTGGCAACGCCAATCAGCAACGACTGTTTGCCCGCCAGTTGTTGTGCCAC
GCGGTTGGGAATGTAATTCAGCTCCGCCATCGCCGCTTCCACTTTTTCCCGCGTTTTCGCAGAAACGTGG
CTGGCCTGGTTCACCACGCGGGAAACGGTCTGATAAGAGACACCGGCATACTCTGCGACATCGTATAACG
TTACTGGTTTCACATTCACCACCCTGAATTGACTCTCTTCCGGGCGCTATCATGCCATACCGCGAAAGGT
TTTGCGCCATTCGATGGTGTCCGGGATCTCGACGCTCTCCCTTATGCGACTCCTGCATTAGGAAGCAGCC
CAGTAGTAGGTTGAGGCCGTTGAGCACCGCCGCCGCAAGGAATGGTGCATGCAAGGAGATGGCGCCCAAC
AGTCCCCCGGCCACGGGGCCTGCCACCATACCCACGCCGAAACAAGCGCTCATGAGCCCGAAGTGGCGAG
CCCGATCTTCCCCATCGGTGATGTCGGCGATATAGGCGCCAGCAACCGCACCTGTGGCGCCGGTGATGCC
GGCCACGATGCGTCCGGCGTAGAGGATCGAGATCTCGATCCCGCGAAATTAATACGACTCACTATAGGGG
AATTGTGAGCGGATAACAATTCCCCACTAGTAATAATTTTGTTTAACTTTAAGAAGGAGATATACCATGG
AAACTGAAGAAGGTAAACTGGTAATCTGGATTAACGGCGATAAAGGCTATAACGGTCTCGCTGAAGTCGG
TAAGAAATTCGAGAAAGATACCGGAATTAAAGTCACCGTTGAGCATCCGGATAAACTGGAAGAGAAATTC
CCACAGGTTGCGGCAACTGGCGATGGCCCTGACATTATCTTCTGGGCACACGACCGCTTTGGTGGCTACG
CTCAATCTGGCCTGTTGGCTGAAATCACCCCGGACAAAGCGTTCCAGGACAAGCTGTATCCGTTTACCTG
GGATGCCGTACGTTACAACGGCAAGCTGATTGCTTACCCGATCGCTGTTGAAGCGTTATCGCTGATTTAT
AACAAAGACCTGCTGCCGAACCCGCCAAAAACCTGGGAAGAGATCCCGGCGCTGGATAAAGAACTGAAAG
CGAAAGGTAAGAGCGCCCTGATGTTCAACCTGCAAGAACCGTACTTCACCTGGCCGCTGATTGCTGCTGA
CGGGGGTTATGCGTTCAAGTATGAAAACGGCAAGTACGACATTAAAGACGTGGGCGTGGATAACGCTGGC
GCGAAAGCGGGTCTGACCTTCCTGGTTGACCTGATTAAAAACAAACACATGAATGCAGACACCGATTACT
CCATCGCAGAAGCTGCCTTTAATAAAGGCGAAACAGCGATGACCATCAACGGCCCGTGGGCATGGTCCAA
CATCGACACCAGCAAAGTGAATTATGGTGTAACGGTACTGCCGACCTTCAAGGGTCAACCATCCAAACCG
TTCGTTGGCGTGCTGAGCGCAGGTATTAACGCCGCCAGTCCGAACAAAGAGCTGGCAAAAGAGTTCCTCG
AAAACTATCTGCTGACTGATGAAGGTCTGGAAGCGGTTAATAAAGACAAACCGCTGGGTGCCGTAGCGCT
GAAGTCTTACGAGGAAGAGTTGGCGAAAGATCCACGTATTGCCGCCACGATGGAAAACGCCCAGAAAGGT
GAAATCATGCCGAACATCCCGCAGATGTCCGCTTTCTGGTATGCCGTGCGTACTGCGGTGATCAACGCCG
CCAGCGGTCGTCAGACTGTCGATGAAGCCCTTAAAGACGCGCAGACTGGTACCGGCAGCGGCCTGGAAGT
TCTGTTCCAGGGGCCCCATATGAAGAGCTATACCCGCTCCCGCCTGATGGACATTCGCAACGGGATGTTC
AATGCCCTGATGCACAGGTCCAAGGAGAGCTTTGTGATGCCTCGCATCGCCACCTGCGACGACATTGAGT
TGGAGGGAAGGCTTCGCCGCATGAATATTTGGCGCACCGCTAGCATGCAGTACAAACTTATCCTGAACGG
TAAAACCCTGAAAGGTGAAACCACCACCGAAGCTGTTGACGCTGCTACCGCGGAAAAAGTTTTCAAACAG
TACGCTAACGACAACGGTGTTGACGGTGAATGGACCTACGACGACGCTACCAAAACCTACACCGTAACGG
AATGAGTTGGCTGCTGCCACCGCTGAGCAATAACTAGCATAACCCCTTGGGGCCTCTAAACGGGTCTTGA
GGGGTTTTTTGCTGAAAGGAGGAACTATATCCGGATATCCCGCAAGAGGCCCGGCAGTACCGGCATAACC
AAGCCTATGCCTACAGCATCCAGGGTGACGGTGCCGAGGATGACGATGAGCGCATTGTTAGATTTCATAC
ACGGTGCCTGACTGCGTTAGCAATTTAACTGTGATAAACTACCGCATTAAAGCTTATCGATGATAAGCTG
TCAAACATGAGAA
